Addgene plasmid #109060: pBCSK_LEU2_I
Purpose: yeast shuttle vector for insertion into yeast chromosomes in pBCSK backbone. LoxP sites upstream of LEU2. For teaching purposes
Depositing lab: Colin Logie. Depositing organization: Radboud University Nijmegen.
Backbone
  Vector backbone: pBC SK
  Vector type: Bacterial Expression, Yeast Expression, Cre/Lox
Growth in bacteria
  Bacterial resistance: Chloramphenicol, 25 μg/mL
  Growth temperature: 37°C
  Growth strain: DH5alpha
  Copy number: High Copy
Gene/Insert
  Gene/Insert name: LEU2
  Species: S. cerevisiae (budding yeast); Zygosaccharomyces rouxii
  Entrez Gene: LEU2 (a.k.a. YCL018W)
  Promoter: LEU2
  Cloning method: Restriction Enzyme; 5′ cloning site unknown (unknown if destroyed); 3′ cloning site unknown (unknown if destroyed)
  Sequencing primers: 5′ unknown; 3′ unknown
Terms and licenses: Academic/Nonprofit Terms; Industry Terms: Not Available to Industry
How to cite: pBCSK_LEU2_I was a gift from Colin Logie (Addgene plasmid # 109060 ; http://n2t.net/addgene:109060 ; RRID:Addgene_109060)
