[The description below was written by a language model from this plasmid's Addgene catalogue record and pLannotate feature annotations shown in this document.]
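Description:
pBCSK_LEU2_I is a yeast integrating shuttle vector built on the pBC SK phagemid backbone and described by its depositor as a teaching construct. In E. coli it replicates from a high-copy ColE1/pUC-type origin and is selected with chloramphenicol through a cat promoter-driven chloramphenicol acetyltransferase gene. An f1 origin is also present, which in principle allows single-stranded DNA production. Only a truncated, presumably non-functional piece of the β-lactamase gene is annotated. No yeast replication origin (2μ or ARS/CEN) appears in either feature table, consistent with the stated purpose of insertion into yeast chromosomes rather than episomal maintenance.

The insert sits in the pBluescript-type polylinker, between the T3 and T7 phage promoters and downstream of the lac promoter/operator, interrupting the lacZα region. It consists of the S. cerevisiae LEU2 gene, encoding 3-isopropylmalate dehydrogenase, under its own promoter. This serves as an auxotrophic marker for selecting transformants of leu2 strains on medium lacking leucine. Short rop and bom fragments downstream of LEU2 are probably carry-over from a pBR322-derived source plasmid. Immediately upstream of the LEU2 promoter lie two loxP sites in the same orientation, separated by a short spacer. They do not flank the marker, so they provide Cre recombination targets next to LEU2 rather than a marker-excision cassette. The record does not say how they are meant to be used. It also lists Zygosaccharomyces rouxii as a species, but no annotated feature accounts for this. The depositor and sequencing-derived records differ slightly in length but show the same feature organisation.
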