Features (pLannotate 1.2.2; 21 found; start..end, strand, type, name):
     24..129     +  promoter       AmpR promoter: bla
    130..339     +  CDS            AmpR (fragment): β-lactamase; bla; confers resistance to ampicillin, carbenicillin, and related antibiotics
    617..1276    -  CDS            CmR: chloramphenicol acetyltransferase; cat; confers resistance to chloramphenicol
   1277..1379    -  promoter       cat promoter: promoter of the E. coli cat gene encoding chloramphenicol acetyltransferase
   1599..2187    +  rep_origin     ori: high-copy-number ColE1/pMB1/pBR322/pUC origin of replication
   2370..2462    +  CDS            lacI (fragment): lac repressor; lacI; The lac repressor binds to the lac operator to inhibit transcription in E. coli. This inhibition can be relieved by adding lactose or isopropyl-β-D-thiogalactopyranoside (IPTG).
   2475..2496    +  protein_bind   CAP binding site: CAP binding activates transcription in the presence of cAMP. E. coli catabolite activator protein
   2511..2541    +  promoter       lac promoter: promoter for the E. coli lac operon
   2549..2565    +  protein_bind   lac operator: The lac repressor binds to the lac operator to inhibit transcription in E. coli. This inhibition can be relieved by adding lactose or isopropyl-β-D-thiogalactopyranoside (IPTG). lac repressor encoded by lacI
   2610..2628    +  promoter       T3 promoter: promoter for bacteriophage T3 RNA polymerase
   2641..2676    +  misc_feature   MCS (fragment): pBluescript multiple cloning site
   2713..2746    -  protein_bind   loxP: Cre-mediated recombination occurs in the 8-bp core sequence (GCATACAT). Cre recombinase
   2801..2834    -  protein_bind   loxP: Cre-mediated recombination occurs in the 8-bp core sequence (GCATACAT). Cre recombinase
   2836..2855    +  misc_feature   MCS (fragment): pBluescript multiple cloning site
   2867..3271    +  promoter       LEU2 promoter: S. cerevisiae LEU2
   3284..4378    +  CDS            LEU2: 3-isopropylmalate dehydrogenase, required for leucine biosynthesis; S. cerevisiae LEU2; yeast auxotrophic marker
   4490..4525    +  CDS            rop (fragment): Rop protein, which maintains plasmids at low copy number; rop
   4627..4671    +  misc_feature   bom (fragment): basis of mobility region from pBR322
   4716..4734    -  promoter       T7 promoter: promoter for bacteriophage T7 RNA polymerase
   4742..4897    +  CDS            lacZα (fragment): LacZα fragment of β-galactosidase; lacZ fragment
   4902..5330    +  rep_origin     f1 ori (sequence partly withheld): f1 bacteriophage origin of replication; arrow indicates direction of (+) strand synthesis
>Addgene plasmid #109060 | pBCSK_LEU2_I | depositor full sequence | sequence record 205845 | pBCSK_LEU2_I sequence 5359 bps
GTGGCACTTTTCGGGGAAATGTGCGCGGAACCCCTATTTGTTTATTTTTCTAAATACATTCAAATATGTA
TCCGCTCATGAGACAATAACCCTTGATAAATGCTTCAATAATATTGAAAAAGGAAGAGTATGAGTATTCA
ACATTTCCGTGTCGCCCTTATTCCCTTTTTTGCGGCATTTTGCCTTCCTGTTTTTGCTCACCCAGAAACG
CTGGTGAAAGTAAAAGATGCTGAAGATCAGTTGGGTGCACGAGTGGGTTACATCGAACTGGATCTCAACA
GCGGTAAGATCCTTGAGAGTTTTCGCCCCGAAGAACGTTTTCCAATGATGAGCACTTTTGATCAGAAAAA
AAGGATCATATCGTCAATTATTACCTCCACGGGGAGAGCCTGAGCAAACTGGCCTCAGGCATTTGAGAAG
CACACGGTCACACTGCTTCCGGTAGTCAATAAACCGGTAAACCAGCAATAGACATAAGCGGCTATTTAAC
GACCCTGCCCTGAACCGACGACCGGGTCGAATTTGCTTTCGAATTTCTGCCATTCATCCGCTTATTATCA
CTTATTCAGGCGTAGCAACCAGGCGTTTAAGGGCACCAATAACTGCCTTAAAAAAATTACGCCCCGCCCT
GCCACTCATCGCAGTACTGTTGTAATTCATTAAGCATTCTGCCGACATGGAAGCCATCACAAACGGCATG
ATGAACCTGAATCGCCAGCGGCATCAGCACCTTGTCGCCTTGCGTATAATATTTGCCCATGGTGAAAACG
GGGGCGAAGAAGTTGTCCATATTGGCCACGTTTAAATCAAAACTGGTGAAACTCACCCAGGGATTGGCTG
AGACGAAAAACATATTCTCAATAAACCCTTTAGGGAAATAGGCCAGGTTTTCACCGTAACACGCCACATC
TTGCGAATATATGTGTAGAAACTGCCGGAAATCGTCGTGGTATTCACTCCAGAGCGATGAAAACGTTTCA
GTTTGCTCATGGAAAACGGTGTAACAAGGGTGAACACTATCCCATATCACCAGCTCACCGTCTTTCATTG
CCATACGTAATTCCGGATGAGCATTCATCAGGCGGGCAAGAATGTGAATAAAGGCCGGATAAAACTTGTG
CTTATTTTTCTTTACGGTCTTTAAAAAGGCCGTAATATCCAGCTGAACGGTCTGGTTATAGGTACATTGA
GCAACTGACTGAAATGCCTCAAAATGTTCTTTACGATGCCATTGGGATATATCAACGGTGGTATATCCAG
TGATTTTTTTCTCCATTTTAGCTTCCTTAGCTCCTGAAAATCTCGACAACTCAAAAAATACGCCCGGTAG
TGATCTTATTTCATTATGGTGAAAGTTGGAACCTCTTACGTGCCGATCAACGTCTCATTTTCGCCAAAAG
TTGGCCCAGGGCTTCCCGGTATCAACAGGGACACCAGGATTTATTTATTCTGCGAAGTGATCTTCCGTCA
CAGGTATTTATTCGGTCGAAAAGGATCTAGGTGAAGATCCTTTTTGATAATCTCATGACCAAAATCCCTT
AACGTGAGTTTTCGTTCCACTGAGCGTCAGACCCCGTAGAAAAGATCAAAGGATCTTCTTGAGATCCTTT
TTTTCTGCGCGTAATCTGCTGCTTGCAAACAAAAAAACCACCGCTACCAGCGGTGGTTTGTTTGCCGGAT
CAAGAGCTACCAACTCTTTTTCCGAAGGTAACTGGCTTCAGCAGAGCGCAGATACCAAATACTGTCCTTC
TAGTGTAGCCGTAGTTAGGCCACCACTTCAAGAACTCTGTAGCACCGCCTACATACCTCGCTCTGCTAAT
CCTGTTACCAGTGGCTGCTGCCAGTGGCGATAAGTCGTGTCTTACCGGGTTGGACTCAAGACGATAGTTA
CCGGATAAGGCGCAGCGGTCGGGCTGAACGGGGGGTTCGTGCACACAGCCCAGCTTGGAGCGAACGACCT
ACACCGAACTGAGATACCTACAGCGTGAGCTATGAGAAAGCGCCACGCTTCCCGAAGGGAGAAAGGCGGA
CAGGTATCCGGTAAGCGGCAGGGTCGGAACAGGAGAGCGCACGAGGGAGCTTCCAGGGGGAAACGCCTGG
TATCTTTATAGTCCTGTCGGGTTTCGCCACCTCTGACTTGAGCGTCGATTTTTGTGATGCTCGTCAGGGG
GGCGGAGCCTATGGAAAAACGCCAGCAACGCGGCCTTTTTACGGTTCCTGGCCTTTTGCTGGCCTTTTGC
TCACATGTTCTTTCCTGCGTTATCCCCTGATTCTGTGGATAACCGTATTACCGCCTTTGAGTGAGCTGAT
ACCGCTCGCCGCAGCCGAACGACCGAGCGCAGCGAGTCAGTGAGCGAGGAAGCGGAAGAGCGCCCAATAC
GCAAACCGCCTCTCCCCGCGCGTTGGCCGATTCATTAATGCAGCTGGCACGACAGGTTTCCCGACTGGAA
AGCGGGCAGTGAGCGCAACGCAATTAATGTGAGTTAGCTCACTCATTAGGCACCCCAGGCTTTACACTTT
ATGCTTCCGGCTCGTATGTTGTGTGGAATTGTGAGCGGATAACAATTTCACACAGGAAACAGCTATGACC
ATGATTACGCCAAGCGCGCAATTAACCCTCACTAAAGGGAACAAAAGCTGGAGCTCCACCGCGGTGGCGG
CCGCTCTAGAACTAGTTGATGAAAGAATACGTTATTCTTTCATCAACCATGGATAACTTCGTATAATGTA
TGCTATACGAAGTTATTTCGACAGGCCTGCTAGTTGATGAAAGAATACGTTATTCTTTCATCAACCATGG
ATAACTTCGTATAATGTATGCTATACGAAGTTATTTCGAGGGGGGGCCCGGTACCAGCACGAGGCCAACT
GTGGGAATACTCAGGTATCGTAAGATGCAAGAGTTCGAATCTCTTAGCAACCATTATTTTTTTCCTCAAC
ATAACGAGAACACACAGGGGCGCTATCGCACAGAATCAAATTCGATGACTGGAAATTTTTTGTTAATTTC
AGAGGTCGCCTGACGCATATACCTTTTTCAACTGAAAAATTGGGAGAAAAAGGAAAGGTGAGAGGCCGGA
ACCGGCTTTTCATATAGAATAGAGAAGCGTTCATGACTAAATGCTTGCATCACAATACTTGAAGTTGACA
ATATTATTTAAGGACCTATTGTTTTTTCCAATAGGTGGTTAGCAATCGTCTTACTTTCTAACTTTTCTTA
CCTTTTACATTTCAGCAATATATATATATATTTCAAGGATATACCATTCTAATGTCTGCCCCTATGTCTG
CCCCTAAGAAGATCGTCGTTTTGCCAGGTGACCACGTTGGTCAAGAAATCACAGCCGAAGCCATTAAGGT
TCTTAAAGCTATTTCTGATGTTCGTTCCAATGTCAAGTTCGATTTCGAAAATCATTTAATTGGTGGTGCT
GCTATCGATGCTACAGGTGTCCCACTTCCAGATGAGGCGCTGGAAGCCTCCAAGAAGGTTGATGCCGTTT
TGTTAGGTGCTGTGGGTGGTCCTAAATGGGGTACAGGTAGTGTTAGACCTGAACAAGGTTTACTAAAAAT
CCGTAAAGAACTTCAATTGTACGCCAACTTAAGACCATGTAACTTTGCATCCGACTCTCTTTTAGACTTA
TCTCCAATCAAGCCACAATTTGCTAAAGGTACTGACTTCGTTGTTGTCAGAGAATTAGTGGGAGGTATTT
ACTTTGGTAAGAGAAAGGAAGACGATGGTGATGGTGTCGCTTGGGATAGTGAACAATACACCGTTCCAGA
AGTGCAAAGAATCACAAGAATGGCCGCTTTCATGGCCCTACAACATGAGCCACCATTGCCTATTTGGTCC
TTGGATAAAGCTAATGTTTTGGCCTCTTCAAGATTATGGAGAAAAACTGTGGAGGAAACCATCAAGAACG
AATTTCCTACATTGAAGGTTCAACATCAATTGATTGATTCTGCCGCCATGATCCTAGTTAAGAACCCAAC
CCACCTAAATGGTATTATAATCACCAGCAACATGTTTGGTGATATCATCTCCGATGAAGCCTCCGTTATC
CCAGGTTCCTTGGGTTTGTTGCCATCTGCGTCCTTGGCCTCTTTGCCAGACAAGAACACCGCATTTGGTT
TGTACGAACCATGCCACGGTTCTGCTCCAGATTTGCCAAAGAATAAGGTTGACCCTATCGCCACTATCTT
GTCTGCTGCAATGATGTTGAAATTGTCATTGAACTTGCCTGAAGAAGGTAAGGCCATTGAAGATGCAGTT
AAAAAGGTTTTGGATGCAGGTATCAGAACTGGTGATTTAGGTGGTTCCAACAGTACCACCGAAGTCGGTG
ATGCTGTCGCCGAAGAAGTTAAGAAAATCCTTGCTTAAAAAGATTCTCTTTTTTTATGATATTTGTACAT
AAACTTTATAAATGAAATTCATAATAGAAACGACACGAAATTACAAAATGGAATATGTTCATAGGGTAGG
CCCTTTCGTCTCGCGCGTTTCGGTGATGACGGTGAAAACCTCTGACACATGCAGCTCCCGGAGACGGTCA
CAGCTTGTCTGTAAGCGGATGCCGGGAGCAGACAAGCCCGTCAGGGCGCGTCAGCGGGTGTTGGCGGGTG
TCGGGGCTGGCTTAACTATGCGGCATCAGAGCAGATTGTACTGAGAGTGCAGCTGCTAGCTCGAGCATGC
TGCAGGCGCGCCGTACCCAATTCGCCCTATAGTGAGTCGTATTACGCGCGCTCACTGGCCGTCGTTTTAC
AACGTCGTGACTGGGAAAACCCTGGCGTTACCCAACTTAATCGCCTTGCAGCACATCCCCCTTTCGCCAG
CTGGCGTAATAGCGAAGAGGCCCGCACCGATCGCCCTTCCCAACAGTTGCGCAGCCTGAATGGCGAATGG
G
[124 nt withheld, positions 4902-5025]
C
[91 nt withheld, positions 5027-5117]
A
[49 nt withheld, positions 5119-5167]
CCTTTGACGTTGGAGTCCACGTTCTTT
[37 nt withheld, positions 5195-5231]
ACCCTATCTCGGTCTATTCTTTTGATTTATAAGGGATTTTGCCGATTTCGGCCTATTGGTTAAAAAATGA
GCTGATTTAACAAAAATTTAACGCGAATTTTAACAAAATATTAACGCTTACAATTTAG
