Features (pLannotate 1.2.2; 21 found; start..end, strand, type, name):
     92..113     +  protein_bind   CAP binding site: CAP binding activates transcription in the presence of cAMP. E. coli catabolite activator protein
    128..158     +  promoter       lac promoter: promoter for the E. coli lac operon
    166..182     +  protein_bind   lac operator: The lac repressor binds to the lac operator to inhibit transcription in E. coli. This inhibition can be relieved by adding lactose or isopropyl-β-D-thiogalactopyranoside (IPTG). lac repressor encoded by lacI
    227..245     +  promoter       T3 promoter: promoter for bacteriophage T3 RNA polymerase
    258..293     +  misc_feature   MCS (fragment): pBluescript multiple cloning site
    330..363     -  protein_bind   loxP: Cre-mediated recombination occurs in the 8-bp core sequence (GCATACAT). Cre recombinase
    418..451     -  protein_bind   loxP: Cre-mediated recombination occurs in the 8-bp core sequence (GCATACAT). Cre recombinase
    453..472     +  misc_feature   MCS (fragment): pBluescript multiple cloning site
    484..889     +  promoter       LEU2 promoter: S. cerevisiae LEU2
    890..1981    +  CDS            LEU2: LEU3_YEAST - Experimental evidence at protein level: Swiss-Prot protein existence level 1. Catalyzes the oxidation of 3-carboxy-2-hydroxy-4- methylpentanoate (3-isopropylmalate) to 3-carboxy-4-methyl-2- oxopentanoate. The product decarboxylates to 4-methyl-2 oxopentanoate. From Saccharomyces cerevisiae (strain ATCC 204508 / S288c) (Baker's yeast).
   2096..2131    +  CDS            rop (fragment): Rop protein, which maintains plasmids at low copy number; rop
   2233..2277    +  misc_feature   bom (fragment): basis of mobility region from pBR322
   2322..2340    -  promoter       T7 promoter: promoter for bacteriophage T7 RNA polymerase
   2348..2503    +  CDS            lacZα (fragment): LacZα fragment of β-galactosidase; lacZ fragment
   2508..2936    +  rep_origin     f1 ori (sequence partly withheld): f1 bacteriophage origin of replication; arrow indicates direction of (+) strand synthesis
   2989..3093    +  promoter       AmpR promoter: bla
   3094..3303    +  CDS            AmpR (fragment): β-lactamase; bla; confers resistance to ampicillin, carbenicillin, and related antibiotics
   3582..4241    -  CDS            CmR: chloramphenicol acetyltransferase; cat; confers resistance to chloramphenicol
   4242..4344    -  promoter       cat promoter: promoter of the E. coli cat gene encoding chloramphenicol acetyltransferase
   4564..5152    +  rep_origin     ori: high-copy-number ColE1/pMB1/pBR322/pUC origin of replication
   5335..79      +  CDS            lacI (fragment) (across the origin): lac repressor; lacI; The lac repressor binds to the lac operator to inhibit transcription in E. coli. This inhibition can be relieved by adding lactose or isopropyl-β-D-thiogalactopyranoside (IPTG).
>Addgene plasmid #109060 | pBCSK_LEU2_I | addgene full sequence | sequence record 209546 | Addgene NGS Result
AACCGCCTCTCCCCGCGCGTTGGCCGATTCATTAATGCAGCTGGCACGACAGGTTTCCCGACTGGAAAGC
GGGCAGTGAGCGCAACGCAATTAATGTGAGTTAGCTCACTCATTAGGCACCCCAGGCTTTACACTTTATG
CTTCCGGCTCGTATGTTGTGTGGAATTGTGAGCGGATAACAATTTCACACAGGAAACAGCTATGACCATG
ATTACGCCAAGCGCGCAATTAACCCTCACTAAAGGGAACAAAAGCTGGAGCTCCACCGCGGTGGCGGCCG
CTCTAGAACTAGTTGATGAAAGAATACGTTATTCTTTCATCAACCATGGATAACTTCGTATAATGTATGC
TATACGAAGTTATTTCGACAGGCCTGCTAGTTGATGAAAGAATACGTTATTCTTTCATCAACCATGGATA
ACTTCGTATAATGTATGCTATACGAAGTTATTTCGAGGGGGGGCCCGGTACCAGCACGAGGCCAACTGTG
GGAATACTCAGGTATCGTAAGATGCAAGAGTTCGAATCTCTTAGCAACCATTATTTTTTTCCTCAACATA
ACGAGAACACACAGGGGCGCTATCGCACAGAATCAAATTCGATGACTGGAAATTTTTTGTTAATTTCAGA
GGTCGCCTGACGCATATACCTTTTTCAACTGAAAAATTGGGAGAAAAAGGAAAGGTGAGAGCGCCGGAAC
CGGCTTTTCATATAGAATAGAGAAGCGTTCATGACTAAATGCTTGCATCACAATACTTGAAGTTGACAAT
ATTATTTAAGGACCTATTGTTTTTTCCAATAGGTGGTTAGCAATCGTCTTACTTTCTAACTTTTCTTACC
TTTTACATTTCAGCAATATATATATATATTTCAAGGATATACCATTCTAATGTCTGCCCCTAAGAAGATC
GTCGTTTTGCCAGGTGACCACGTTGGTCAAGAAATCACAGCCGAAGCCATTAAGGTTCTTAAAGCTATTT
CTGATGTTCGTTCCAATGTCAAGTTCGATTTCGAAAATCATTTAATTGGTGGTGCTGCTATCGATGCTAC
AGGTGTTCCACTTCCAGATGAGGCGCTGGAAGCCTCCAAGAAGGCTGATGCCGTTTTGTTAGGTGCTGTG
GGTGGTCCTAAATGGGGTACAGGTAGTGTTAGACCTGAACAAGGTTTACTAAAAATCCGTAAAGAACTTC
AATTGTACGCCAACTTAAGACCATGTAACTTTGCATCCGACTCTCTTTTAGACTTATCTCCAATCAAGCC
ACAATTTGCTAAAGGTACTGACTTCGTTGTTGTCAGAGAATTAGTGGGAGGTATTTACTTTGGTAAGAGA
AAGGAAGACGATGGTGATGGTGTCGCTTGGGATAGTGAACAATACACCGTTCCAGAAGTGCAAAGAATCA
CAAGAATGGCCGCTTTCATGGCCCTACAACATGAGCCACCATTGCCTATTTGGTCCTTGGATAAAGCTAA
TGTTTTGGCCTCTTCAAGATTATGGAGAAAAACTGTGGAGGAAACCATCAAGAACGAATTTCCTACATTG
AAGGTTCAACATCAATTGATTGATTCTGCCGCCATGATCCTAGTTAAGAACCCAACCCACCTAAATGGTA
TTATAATCACCAGCAACATGTTTGGTGATATCATCTCCGATGAAGCCTCCGTTATCCCAGGTTCCTTGGG
TTTGTTGCCATCTGCGTCCTTGGCCTCTTTGCCAGACAAGAACACCGCATTTGGTTTGTACGAACCATGC
CACGGTTCTGCTCCAGATTTGCCAAAGAATAAGGTCAACCCTATCGCCACTATCTTGTCTGCTGCAATGA
TGTTGAAATTGTCATTGAACTTGCCTGAAGAAGGTAAGGCCATTGAAGATGCAGTTAAAAAGGTTTTGGA
TGCAGGTATCAGAACTGGTGATTTAGGTGGTTCCAACAGTACCACCGAAGTCGGTGATGCTGTCGCCGAA
GAAGTTAAGAAAATCCTTGCTTAAAAAGATTCTCTTTTTTTATGATATTTGTACATAAACTTTATAAATG
AAATTCATAATAGAAACGACACGAAATTACAAAATGGAATATGTTCATAGGGTAGGCCCTTTCGTCTCGC
GCGTTTCGGTGATGACGGTGAAAACCTCTGACACATGCAGCTCCCGGAGACGGTCACAGCTTGTCTGTAA
GCGGATGCCGGGAGCAGACAAGCCCGTCAGGGCGCGTCAGCGGGTGTTGGCGGGTGTCGGGGCTGGCTTA
ACTATGCGGCATCAGAGCAGATTGTACTGAGAGTGCAGCTGCTAGCTCGAGCATGCTGCAGGCGCGCCGT
ACCCAATTCGCCCTATAGTGAGTCGTATTACGCGCGCTCACTGGCCGTCGTTTTACAACGTCGTGACTGG
GAAAACCCTGGCGTTACCCAACTTAATCGCCTTGCAGCACATCCCCCTTTCGCCAGCTGGCGTAATAGCG
AAGAGGCCCGCACCGATCGCCCTTCCCAACAGTTGCGCAGCCTGAATGGCGAATGGG
[124 nt withheld, positions 2508-2631]
C
[91 nt withheld, positions 2633-2723]
A
[49 nt withheld, positions 2725-2773]
CCTTTGACGTTGGAGTCCACGTTCTTT
[37 nt withheld, positions 2801-2837]
ACCCTATCTCGGTCTATTCTTTTGATTTATAAGGGATTTTGCCGATTTCGGCCTATTGGTTAAAAAATGA
GCTGATTTAACAAAAATTTAACGCGAATTTTAACAAAATATTAACGCTTACAATTTAGGTGGCACTTTTC
GGGGAAATGTGCGCGGAACCCCTATTTGTTTATTTTTCTAAATACATTCAAATATGTATCCGCTCATGAG
ACAATAACCCTGATAAATGCTTCAATAATATTGAAAAAGGAAGAGTATGAGTATTCAACATTTCCGTGTC
GCCCTTATTCCCTTTTTTGCGGCATTTTGCCTTCCTGTTTTTGCTCACCCAGAAACGCTGGTGAAAGTAA
AAGATGCTGAAGATCAGTTGGGTGCACGAGTGGGTTACATCGAACTGGATCTCAACAGCGGTAAGATCCT
TGAGAGTTTTCGCCCCGAAGAACGTTTTCCAATGATGAGCACTTTTTGATCAGAAAAAAAGGATCATATC
GTCAATTATTACCTCCACGGGGAGAGCCTGAGCAAACTGGCCTCAGGCATTTGAGAAGCACACGGTCACA
CTGCTTCCGGTAGTCAATAAACCGGTAAACCAGCAATAGACATAAGCGGCTATTTAACGACCCTGCCCTG
AACCGACGACCGGGTCGAATTTGCTTTCGAATTTCTGCCATTCATCCGCTTATTATCACTTATTCAGGCG
TAGCAACCAGGCGTTTAAGGGCACCAATAACTGCCTTAAAAAAATTACGCCCCGCCCTGCCACTCATCGC
AGTACTGTTGTAATTCATTAAGCATTCTGCCGACATGGAAGCCATCACAAACGGCATGATGAACCTGAAT
CGCCAGCGGCATCAGCACCTTGTCGCCTTGCGTATAATATTTGCCCATGGTGAAAACGGGGGCGAAGAAG
TTGTCCATATTGGCCACGTTTAAATCAAAACTGGTGAAACTCACCCAGGGATTGGCTGAGACGAAAAACA
TATTCTCAATAAACCCTTTAGGGAAATAGGCCAGGTTTTCACCGTAACACGCCACATCTTGCGAATATAT
GTGTAGAAACTGCCGGAAATCGTCGTGGTATTCACTCCAGAGCGATGAAAACGTTTCAGTTTGCTCATGG
AAAACGGTGTAACAAGGGTGAACACTATCCCATATCACCAGCTCACCGTCTTTCATTGCCATACGTAATT
CCGGATGAGCATTCATCAGGCGGGCAAGAATGTGAATAAAGGCCGGATAAAACTTGTGCTTATTTTTCTT
TACGGTCTTTAAAAAGGCCGTAATATCCAGCTGAACGGTCTGGTTATAGGTACATTGAGCAACTGACTGA
AATGCCTCAAAATGTTCTTTACGATGCCATTGGGATATATCAACGGTGGTATATCCAGTGATTTTTTTCT
CCATTTTAGCTTCCTTAGCTCCTGAAAATCTCGACAACTCAAAAAATACGCCCGGTAGTGATCTTATTTC
ATTATGGTGAAAGTTGGAACCTCTTACGTGCCGATCAACGTCTCATTTTCGCCAAAAGTTGGCCCAGGGC
TTCCCGGTATCAACAGGGACACCAGGATTTATTTATTCTGCGAAGTGATCTTCCGTCACAGGTATTTATT
CGGTCGAAAAGGATCTAGGTGAAGATCCTTTTTGATAATCTCATGACCAAAATCCCTTAACGTGAGTTTT
CGTTCCACTGAGCGTCAGACCCCGTAGAAAAGATCAAAGGATCTTCTTGAGATCCTTTTTTTCTGCGCGT
AATCTGCTGCTTGCAAACAAAAAAACCACCGCTACCAGCGGTGGTTTGTTTGCCGGATCAAGAGCTACCA
ACTCTTTTTCCGAAGGTAACTGGCTTCAGCAGAGCGCAGATACCAAATACTGTTCTTCTAGTGTAGCCGT
AGTTAGGCCACCACTTCAAGAACTCTGTAGCACCGCCTACATACCTCGCTCTGCTAATCCTGTTACCAGT
GGCTGCTGCCAGTGGCGATAAGTCGTGTCTTACCGGGTTGGACTCAAGACGATAGTTACCGGATAAGGCG
CAGCGGTCGGGCTGAACGGGGGGTTCGTGCACACAGCCCAGCTTGGAGCGAACGACCTACACCGAACTGA
GATACCTACAGCGTGAGCTATGAGAAAGCGCCACGCTTCCCGAAGGGAGAAAGGCGGACAGGTATCCGGT
AAGCGGCAGGGTCGGAACAGGAGAGCGCACGAGGGAGCTTCCAGGGGGAAACGCCTGGTATCTTTATAGT
CCTGTCGGGTTTCGCCACCTCTGACTTGAGCGTCGATTTTTGTGATGCTCGTCAGGGGGGCGGAGCCTAT
GGAAAAACGCCAGCAACGCGGCCTTTTTACGGTTCCTGGCCTTTTGCTGGCCTTTTGCTCACATGTTCTT
TCCTGCGTTATCCCCTGATTCTGTGGATAACCGTATTACCGCCTTTGAGTGAGCTGATACCGCTCGCCGC
AGCCGAACGACCGAGCGCAGCGAGTCAGTGAGCGAGGAAGCGGAAGAGCGCCCAATACGCA
